>Addgene plasmid #218164 | peSCBE3-NG-HF1 | addgene full sequence | sequence record 433171 | Addgene NGS Result
TCAGCCAATCGACTGGCGAGCGGCATCGCATTCTTCGCATCCCGCCTCTGGCGGATGCAGGAAGATCAAC
GGATCTCGGCCCAGTTGACCCAGGGCTGTCGCCACAATGTCGCGGGAGCGGATCAACCGAGCAAAGGCAT
GACCGACTGGACCTTCCTTCTGAAGGCTCTTCTCCTTGAGCCACCTGTCCGCCAAGGCAAAGCGCTCACA
GCAGTGGTCATTCTCGAGATAATCGACGCGTACCAACTTGCCATCCTGAAGAATGGTGCAGTGTCTCGGC
ACCCCATAGGGAACCTTTGCCATCAACTCGGCAAGATGCAGCGTCGTGTTGGCATCGTGTCCCACGCCGA
GGAGAAGTACCTGCCCATCGAGTTCATGGACACGGGCGACCGGGCTTGCAGGCGAGTGAGGTGGCAGGGG
CAATGGATCAGAGATGATCTGCTCTGCCTGTGGCCCCGCTGCCGCAAAGGCAAATGGATGGGCGCTGCGC
TTTACATTTGGCAGGCGCCAGAATGTGTCAGAGACAACTCCAAGGTCCGGTGTAACGGGCGACGTGGCAG
GATCGAACGGCTCGTCGTCCAGACCTGACCACGAGGGCATGACGAGCGTCCCTCCCGGACCCAGCGCAGC
ACGCAGGGCCTCGATCAGTCCAAGTGGCCCATCTTCGAGGGGCCGGACGCTACGGAAGGAGCTGTGGACC
AGCAGCACACCGCCGGGGGTAACCCCAAGGTTGAGAAGCTGACCGATGAGCTCGGCTTTTCGCCATTCGT
ATTGCACGACATTGCACTCCACCGCTGATGACATCAGTCGATCATAGCACGATCAACGGCACTGTTGCAA
ATAGTCGGTGGTGATAAACTTATCATCCCCTTTTGCTGATGGAGCTGCACATGAACCCATTCAAAGGCCG
GCATTTTCAGCGTGACATCATTCTGTGGGCCGTACGCTGGTACTGCAAATACGGCATCAGTTACCGTGAG
CTGCAGGTCGACGGATCCCTTTAGTGAGGGTTAATTGCGGCCGCGAATTCTTGAAGACGAAAGGGCCTCG
TGATACGCCTATTTTTATAGGTTAATGTCATGATAATAATGGTTTCTTAGACGTCAGGTGGCACTTTTCG
GGGAAATGTGCGCGGAACCCCTATTTGTTTATTTTTCTAAATACATTCAAATATGTATCCGCTCATGAGA
CAATAACCCTGATAAATGCTTCAATAATATTGAAAAAGGAAGAGTATGAGTATTCAACATTTCCGTGTCG
CCCTTATTCCCTTTTTTGCGGCATTTTGCCTTCCTGTTTTTGCTCACCCAGAAACGCTGGTGAAAGTAAA
AGATGCTGAAGATCAGTTGGGTGCACGAGTGGGTTACATCGAACTGGATCTCAACAGCGGTAAGATCCTT
GAGAGTTTTCGCCCCGAAGAACGTTTTCCAATGATGAGCACTTTTAAAGTTCTGCTATGTGGCGCGGTAT
TATCCCGTGTTGACGCCGGGCAAGAGCAACTCGGTCGCCGCATACACTATTCTCAGAATGACTTGGTTGA
GTACTCACCAGTCACAGAAAAGCATCTTACGGATGGCATGACAGTAAGAGAATTATGCAGTGCTGCCATA
ACCATGAGTGATAACACTGCGGCCAACTTACTTCTGACAACGATCGGAGGACCGAAGGAGCTAACCGCTT
TTTTGCACAACATGGGGGATCATGTAACTCGCCTTGATCGTTGGGAACCGGAGCTGAATGAAGCCATACC
AAACGACGAGCGTGACACCACGATGCCTGCAGCAATGGCAACAACGTTGCGCAAACTATTAACTGGCGAA
CTACTTACTCTAGCTTCCCGGCAACAATTAATAGACTGGATGGAGGCGGATAAAGTTGCAGGACCACTTC
TGCGCTCGGCCCTTCCGGCTGGCTGGTTTATTGCTGATAAATCTGGAGCCGGTGAGCGTGGGTCTCGCGG
TATCATTGCAGCACTGGGGCCAGATGGTAAGCCCTCCCGTATCGTAGTTATCTACACGACGGGGAGTCAG
GCAACTATGGATGAACGAAATAGACAGATCGCTGAGATAGGTGCCTCACTGATTAAGCATTGGTAACTGT
CAGACCAAGTTTACTCATATATACTTTAGATTGATTTAAAACTTCATTTTTAATTTAAAAGGATCTAGGT
GAAGATCCTTTTTGATAATCTCATGACCAAAATCCCTTAACGTGAGTTTTCGTTCCACTGAGCGTCAGAC
CCCGTAGAAAAGATCAAAGGATCTTCTTGAGATCCTTTTTTTCTGCGCGTAATCTGCTGCTTGCAAACAA
AAAAACCACCGCTACCAGCGGTGGTTTGTTTGCCGGATCAAGAGCTACCAACTCTTTTTCCGAAGGTAAC
TGGCTTCAGCAGAGCGCAGATACCAAATACTGTCCTTCTAGTGTAGCCGTAGTTAGGCCACCACTTCAAG
AACTCTGTAGCACCGCCTACATACCTCGCTCTGCTAATCCTGTTACCAGTGGCTGCTGCCAGTGGCGATA
AGTCGTGTCTTACCGGGTTGGACTCAAGACGATAGTTACCGGATAAGGCGCAGCGGTCGGGCTGAACGGG
GGGTTCGTGCACACAGCCCAGCTTGGAGCGAACGACCTACACCGAACTGAGATACCTACAGCGTGAGCTA
TGAGAAAGCGCCACGCTTCCCGAAGGGAGAAAGGCGGACAGGTATCCGGTAAGCGGCAGGGTCGGAACAG
GAGAGCGCACGAGGGAGCTTCCAGGGGGAAACGCCTGGTATCTTTATAGTCCTGTCGGGTTTCGCCACCT
CTGACTTGAGCGTCGATTTTTGTGATGCTCGTCAGGGGGGCGGAGCCTATGGAAAAACGCCAGCAACGCG
GCCTTTTTACGGTTCCTGGCCTTTTGCTGGCCTTTTGCTCACATGTTCTTTCCTGCGTTATCCCCTGATT
CTGTGGATAACCGTATTACCGCCTTTGAGTGAGCTGATACCGCTCGCCGCAGCCGAACGACCGAGCGCAG
CGAGTCAGTGAGCGAGGAAGCGGAAGAGCGCTGACTTCCGCGTTTCCAGACTTTACGAAACACGGAAACC
GAAGACCATTCATGTTGTTGCTCAGGTCGCAGACGTTTTGCAGCAGCAGTCGCTTCACGTTCGCTCGCGT
ATCGGTGATTCATTCTGCTAACCAGTAAGGCAACCCCGCCAGCCTAGCCGGGTCCTCAACGACAGGAGCA
CGATCATGCGCACCCGTCAGATCCAGACATGATAAGATACATTGATGAGTTTGGACAAACCACAACTAGA
ATGCAGTGAAAAAAATGCTTTATTTGTGAAATTTGTGATGCTATTGCTTTATTTGTAACCATTATAAGCT
GCAATAAACAAGTTCCCGCACGATCAGCGTCCCGCCGACCAGGAGCAGTGCGGCCAGCACTGCCGCTAAC
GCCTGGTCCTGGTCCCGGTCCTGGTGGTGCATCAGTCCTCCCCGTGATCACTTCGGCACCCACCGTAGTG
ATCACCCCCGACAGCGGATCAAGGGGTTTGCGGGTCCCGGTCGGCGCCGGGCGGGGGAGGCAGGAGCCGC
CGACGCTGCCTCTGGGACGGGCCGGACGGCAGGGGGACCGGCGGCCGGGCGAGCTGCAGCCGGGGGTCCG
GCAGGGCCGGAGCGGGCGGAACCGTGCTCTGACCTGCGGCCCGAGTTTCGTCACGTGACGGAATGGAAGG
CTGCTGCATTTCGTCACGTGACGTATCTCGGCGAGCGACTGCCGACGCCACGGCGGACACGATCGCCTCG
CGCTGGCGCCGGGCCTCGTACGCCCGCTGGCGGCAGGAGCGGCGGCAGTAGTCCCGGCTCCGGCCGACGC
CGGATTGCTTGATCTCCGAGCCGCACCAGGCGCAGAGCTTCGCGCCGTCGGCGTCCCTGGGGGTGGTGGT
GCTCATGGCCGACGACCGTACGCGGCACGTCTCGTAGCGAGGCGAGTCGGGCGCGAGGTACCGCCTGCAC
GAAGTGCCGGCGGGGCCGACCCCGGGCGAGTAATCCCAGGATTACTCCCGCGGCTTCGACCCCGGCCGCC
GTCGCCGCGTACGTCACCGACCCCCGCCGTACGTCACCGGGATGACGTACGGCGGGGGGGAGCGAGTTAG
TGCGAAGTGGGCCCACTTGCGAGCCGGGCGATGTGCCGGGCGGCCCGCTCCTGGCGGTCGTCGGCGTCGT
CGTCCTGGTCGTCGTCCTGCTCTCGCCGTCGGCGTGCAGTTGCTTCCTCGCGGCGCTGGGCGAGGGCGGC
GAGCATGTCGGCGTACGCCTCGGCCACCTCCCCCGCCGTGAGCACCACCACTGTGTCGGCCGCGTCGGCC
AGCGCCAGGACCTCCCGCACCCGTTCGCCCACGGCCGCCGAATCCTCGTTGCCGTCCTTGCCTTCGGCGG
CCCGGGTCGCCTCGAGGTCGAGGGCGCGGCGGGTGACCGCGTGCCATCCGTCCTCGGTCACGGCGACCCC
GGCCCGCAGCTCCCCGCCGTCGGCGTCGGCCGCCAGGAGCAGATCGAGGTCGTCGGCCTCGGTGTCGCCG
CCGTCGAGCCCGAGCATCTGCCGCAGGTAGCGGGTCCATTCGATGGCCCGGCGTCCCCGGGTTGCCCGCT
CGTACTCGTGCCAGCGCGAGAGGTTCCACTCCAGCGAGCCGACCCCGGCGGCGTCGTCCTCGGTCATGCC
GCCGGTCAGGTCCCCGATCCGTCCGAGGAGTTCGAACGGGGCGACGTTCCCGCCGGTCGCCGTCTTGAGG
TCGGCGCGGGCGAGTTCGAGGGCGGGCGCCTTCCCGTCCTGGGTCTTGGCGATGTACTCGGCGAGGTCGT
TGGCGTCGCGCTCGGTCTCCAGCCGCTTGAAGTCGACGCCGTGCCGGTCGTCGGGCGTGAAGGCGGGGTT
GACCTTGCGCAGGGCGGCGGTCCACACGGACCGCCAGTGCCCCTGCCACTCGTCGAGCGCGGCGCCGGTC
GGCTCGAAGGTGGCGACGATCTGCTTCGCGGACCGCTCCCCCTCGGTCCGGCCGCCGACCAGGACGATCG
CGTGGATGTGCGGGTGCCAGCCGTTGATCTGCCCCACGGTGACTTCGGTCGCGCGGATCATGCCGACGTA
CCCGATCCGGTCTCGGATGCCCTCGCGGTCGGCGGCCCGGTGCCCGTCCTTGGCCCGGCGTCCGGCCCAC
GTGCCGCCCGTGATCAGTCGCTGGTAGGCGCCCGGCCGCCGGGGGCTGTCCGGCGTCTTCCGGGTGCCCT
GGAGGGCGTCCATGAGGTCCGCGAGCCGGTCCGTGTGCCCATGGCGGGCCGTGAAGGTGACCAGGTAGGC
GGTCCCCCCGCGCTTGATCCACTCGACCACGGCGGCGGTGATCTCCTCGGCCCGCTTGTGCCGGATCGTG
GCGGCGCAGACCGGGCAGAGCCAGATCCGCCCGCACCGCATCAGGCCCAGGACCACGGACGTTCCGGCCG
CCGTCTGGGCGACGATCACGCCGGAGGCAGGGTCCATCAGGGCGCGGCCGCAGCCCTTGCACGCGGCGTC
CCCGCTGATCCGCCACAGCGTCCGGCGGCGGCTGTACCGGGCGGCTTTCCGCAGTCGGGCAGCGTCGCTC
CGCGACGTGCTTCCTACTTCCGAGAGGCTGTCGCCTCTCGGGCTCTCCCCATCCACCCCGTCCGGAGAAA
CCGCAGGTCGGAGGGGTGCGGGAAACTCTGTTGTTTCTTTCCCAAGGTGTTCGCTTTTGCCTCGGGCGGC
ATCTCGCGTCACACGCGCGATCGCCCGCTTCGCTGCCATCCGGCAGCGGTCTGAGCAGTAGATACGCGGC
CGTTTGCCCGGTGTGTGGGCAATTGCGGTCCCGCAGTGGCAGCGGGGCCCGGCGGGCCGATCTGGCAATG
CCTCGGCATCGCTCCGTACTCTGGGCACGAGCAACGTTCCTGTCTCGCCCGGCTAAGGGGCGCGAGTCTG
GGAGCGGACGGGTCGGAGGTGCGAAGTCCGGCCCGTTGCTCTTTGGTCTGGTGGGAATCCTGGCACCAAT
CGGGCCAGAGGTTCCCTCCGCCACTCCCGACGCCCCTTGGGGCTGGTGTGACTTGGAGGGCCGAAGAGAG
CCCCGCCGGTGATCCGGCGGGGCTTTGACGTGCGGTCAGTGCGTGTGTCGGCGAGCGATGGCCACGAGGC
CCTGGAAGCCGAGCGGTCCGGCGAAGTCGGCCCAGTCGCAACCGGGCTCAGCGCAGTGGGCGGACCAGCC
ACCGCCGTTGGGGTCCTGGACCAGGTTCACGGTCCCCTCGGTCAGGCGTCCGTCGAAGTCGGTCATGGTC
GGTCTCCTGGTGGGTGGGGGCGGGGCGCCAGCACGAAGTGCCGGCGCCCCGCGGGGGTTGGTCGGGTCAG
GCGCCGAACCGGCGGGCGGCGGCGGCGACCAGGCCGTCGGCGGCGGCCATGGCGCGGTCGCGGTCGGTGG
TGAGGGCGGTGCGGTCGGCGGCGGCCCAGTCCTGCTCTCACGCAACGTCTACGTGGACGCTCAGGGCGAC
ACGATCGAGGTCGGGGAGTCCGTCGCTCCGGCGGGCCGCTGGCGCGTCCACCGGGACTGATCAAGGCGAA
TACTTCATATGGCCCTGCAGGCGGAAGTCAGGTAGACACGACTTCCGCTAGTCCTTGCAAGGTCTGCTGA
CGTGAGGCGGGGCGGTCGTTTTTGACCGCCCTGCCTTCGTCATGTAGGCTCGCTCGCTGTGCCTGGCGTG
TCATCAGACGCCCAGGTCCCGGTGCCGTGAGGCCCGGGCCATCGAGCCGGTGGTACGTGGCTGCGGTCCC
CTTGTGAGGGCTGCGCGCCGTGTGCTGTCCGGCGCGCACAGCCTTGAATCCACCCGCGGGGGCCGGCCGG
TCTCCGTGAGCTCGAGTAGACGACGGAGACGTAATGGAGGCCTCCCCCGCCTCCGGCCCCCGCCACCTGA
TGGACCCGCACATCTTCACCTCCAACTTCAACAACGGCATCGGCCGCCACAAGACCTACCTGTGCTACGA
GGTCGAGCGGCTGGACAACGGCACCTCCGTCAAGATGGACCAGCACCGGGGCTTCCTGCACAACCAGGCC
AAGAACCTGCTGTGCGGCTTCTACGGCCGCCACGCCGAGCTGCGGTTCCTGGACCTGGTCCCCTCCCTGC
AGCTGGACCCCGCCCAGATCTACCGCGTCACCTGGTTCATCTCCTGGTCCCCGTGCTTCTCCTGGGGCTG
CGCCGGCGAGGTCCGGGCCTTCCTGCAGGAGAACACCCACGTCCGCCTGCGGATCTTCGCCGCCCGCATC
TTCGACTACGACCCCCTGTACAAGGAAGCCCTGCAGATGCTGCGGGACGCCGGCGCCCAGGTCTCCATCA
TGACCTACGACGAGTTCAAGCACTGCTGGGACACCTTCGTGGACCACCAGGGCTGCCCCTTCCAGCCCTG
GGACGGCCTGGACGAGCACTCCCAGGCCCTGTCCGGCCGCCTGCGGGCCATCCTGCAGAACCAGGGCAAC
TCCGGCTCCGAGACCCCGGGCACCTCCGAGTCCGCCACCCCCGAGTCCTCCGGCTCGGAGACCCCGGGCA
CCTCGGAGTCCGCCACCCCGGAGTCCGACAAGAAGTACAGCATCGGCCTGGCCATCGGCACCAACAGCGT
GGGCTGGGCGGTCATCACCGACGAGTACAAGGTCCCCTCCAAGAAGTTCAAGGTCCTGGGCAACACCGAC
CGGCACTCGATCAAGAAGAACCTGATCGGCGCCCTGCTCTTCGACAGCGGCGAGACCGCCGAGGCGACCC
GCCTGAAGCGGACCGCGCGCCGGCGCTACACCCGGCGCAAGAACCGCATCTGCTACCTCCAGGAAATCTT
CTCCAACGAGATGGCCAAGGTCGACGACTCGTTCTTCCACCGGCTCGAGGAGAGCTTCCTGGTGGAGGAG
GACAAGAAGCACGAGCGCCACCCGATCTTCGGCAACATCGTCGACGAGGTGGCCTACCACGAGAAGTACC
CCACCATCTACCACCTCCGCAAGAAGCTGGTCGACTCGACCGACAAGGCGGACCTGCGGCTCATCTACCT
GGCCCTCGCGCACATGATCAAGTTCCGCGGCCACTTCCTCATCGAGGGCGACCTGAACCCGGACAACTCC
GACGTCGACAAGCTCTTCATCCAGCTGGTGCAGACCTACAACCAGCTGTTCGAGGAGAACCCCATCAACG
CCAGCGGCGTCGACGCCAAGGCGATCCTCTCCGCGCGCCTGAGCAAGTCCCGGCGCCTGGAGAACCTCAT
CGCCCAGCTGCCGGGCGAGAAGAAGAACGGCCTCTTCGGCAACCTGATCGCGCTGTCGCTCGGCCTGACC
CCCAACTTCAAGAGCAACTTCGACCTGGCCGAGGACGCGAAGCTCCAGCTGTCCAAGGACACCTACGACG
ACGACCTGGACAACCTGCTCGCCCAGATCGGCGACCAGTACGCGGACCTCTTCCTGGCCGCGAAGAACCT
CTCGGACGCCATCCTGCTCAGCGACATCCTGCGGGTCAACACCGAGATCACCAAGGCCCCGCTGTCGGCG
AGCATGATCAAGCGGTACGACGAGCACCACCAGGACCTGACCCTGCTCAAGGCCCTCGTGCGCCAGCAGC
TGCCCGAGAAGTACAAGGAAATCTTCTTCGACCAGTCCAAGAACGGCTACGCCGGCTACATCGACGGCGG
CGCGTCGCAGGAGGAGTTCTACAAGTTCATCAAGCCGATCCTGGAGAAGATGGACGGCACCGAGGAGCTG
CTCGTCAAGCTGAACCGCGAGGACCTGCTCCGCAAGCAGCGGACCTTCGACAACGGCTCCATCCCGCACC
AGATCCACCTGGGCGAGCTGCACGCCATCCTCCGGCGCCAGGAGGACTTCTACCCCTTCCTGAAGGACAA
CCGCGAGAAGATCGAGAAGATCCTGACCTTCCGCATCCCGTACTACGTCGGCCCCCTGGCCCGCGGCAAC
TCCCGGTTCGCGTGGATGACCCGGAAGTCGGAGGAGACCATCACCCCGTGGAACTTCGAGGAGGTCGTGG
ACAAGGGCGCCTCCGCCCAGTCGTTCATCGAGCGCATGACCGCCTTCGACAAGAACCTCCCGAACGAGAA
GGTCCTGCCCAAGCACTCCCTGCTCTACGAGTACTTCACCGTGTACAACGAGCTGACCAAGGTCAAGTAC
GTGACCGAGGGCATGCGGAAGCCGGCCTTCCTGTCGGGCGAGCAGAAGAAGGCGATCGTCGACCTGCTCT
TCAAGACCAACCGCAAGGTCACCGTGAAGCAGCTGAAGGAGGACTACTTCAAGAAGATCGAGTGCTTCGA
CTCCGTCGAGATCAGCGGCGTGGAGGACCGCTTCAACGCCTCCCTGGGCACCTACCACGACCTGCTCAAG
ATCATCAAGGACAAGGACTTCCTCGACAACGAGGAGAACGAGGACATCCTGGAGGACATCGTCCTCACCC
TGACCCTCTTCGAGGACCGCGAGATGATCGAGGAGCGGCTCAAGACCTACGCCCACCTGTTCGACGACAA
GGTGATGAAGCAGCTGAAGCGGCGCCGGTACACCGGCTGGGGCGCCCTCTCCCGGAAGCTGATCAACGGC
ATCCGGGACAAGCAGAGCGGCAAGACCATCCTGGACTTCCTCAAGTCCGACGGCTTCGCCAACCGCAACT
TCATGGCGCTCATCCACGACGACAGCCTGACCTTCAAGGAGGACATCCAGAAGGCCCAGGTCTCGGGCCA
GGGCGACAGCCTCCACGAGCACATCGCCAACCTGGCGGGCTCCCCGGCGATCAAGAAGGGCATCCTCCAG
ACCGTCAAGGTCGTGGACGAGCTGGTCAAGGTGATGGGCCGCCACAAGCCCGAGAACATCGTGATCGAGA
TGGCCCGGGAGAACCAGACCACCCAGAAGGGCCAGAAGAACTCGCGCGAGCGGATGAAGCGGATCGAGGA
GGGCATCAAGGAGCTGGGCAGCCAGATCCTGAAGGAGCACCCGGTCGAGAACACCCAGCTCCAGAACGAG
AAGCTGTACCTCTACTACCTCCAGAACGGCCGCGACATGTACGTGGACCAGGAGCTGGACATCAACCGGC
TGTCCGACTACGACGTCGACCACATCGTGCCGCAGTCCTTCCTGAAGGACGACTCGATCGACAACAAGGT
CCTGACCCGCTCGGACAAGAACCGGGGCAAGTCCGACAACGTGCCCTCGGAGGAGGTCGTGAAGAAGATG
AAGAACTACTGGCGCCAGCTGCTCAACGCCAAGCTCATCACCCAGCGCAAGTTCGACAACCTGACCAAGG
CCGAGCGGGGCGGCCTGAGCGAGCTGGACAAGGCGGGCTTCATCAAGCGCCAGCTGGTCGAGACCCGGGC
GATCACCAAGCACGTGGCCCAGATCCTGGACTCCCGGATGAACACCAAGTACGACGAGAACGACAAGCTG
ATCCGCGAGGTCAAGGTGATCACCCTCAAGAGCAAGCTGGTCTCCGACTTCCGCAAGGACTTCCAGTTCT
ACAAGGTCCGGGAGATCAACAACTACCACCACGCCCACGACGCGTACCTGAACGCCGTCGTGGGCACCGC
GCTGATCAAGAAGTACCCGAAGCTGGAGTCCGAGTTCGTCTACGGCGACTACAAGGTCTACGACGTGCGC
AAGATGATCGCCAAGAGCGAGCAGGAGATCGGCAAGGCCACCGCGAAGTACTTCTTCTACTCCAACATCA
TGAACTTCTTCAAGACCGAGATCACCCTGGCCAACGGCGAGATCCGCAAGCGGCCCCTGATCGAGACCAA
CGGCGAGACCGGCGAGATCGTCTGGGACAAGGGCCGCGACTTCGCCACCGTCCGGAAGGTGCTGTCGATG
CCGCAGGTCAACATCGTGAAGAAGACCGAGGTGCAGACCGGCGGCTTCAGCAAGGAGTCCATCCGGCCCA
AGCGCAACAGCGACAAGCTGATCGCCCGGAAGAAGGACTGGGACCCGAAGAAGTACGGCGGCTTCGTCAG
CCCCACCGTCGCCTACTCCGTGCTGGTCGTGGCGAAGGTCGAGAAGGGCAAGAGCAAGAAGCTGAAGTCC
GTGAAGGAGCTGCTCGGCATCACCATCATGGAGCGCTCCTCGTTCGAGAAGAACCCGATCGACTTCCTGG
AGGCCAAGGGCTACAAGGAGGTCAAGAAGGACCTCATCATCAAGCTGCCCAAGTACAGCCTGTTCGAGCT
GGAGAACGGCCGCAAGCGGATGCTCGCCTCCGCGCGGTTCCTGCAAAAGGGCAACGAGCTGGCCCTCCCG
TCGAAGTACGTCAACTTCCTGTACCTCGCGTCCCACTACGAGAAGCTGAAGGGCTCGCCCGAGGACAACG
AGCAGAAGCAGCTCTTCGTGGAGCAGCACAAGCACTACCTGGACGAGATCATCGAGCAGATCAGCGAGTT
CAGCAAGCGCGTCATCCTGGCCGACGCGAACCTCGACAAGGTGCTGTCCGCCTACAACAAGCACCGCGAC
AAGCCGATCCGGGAGCAGGCGGAGAACATCATCCACCTGTTCACCCTCACCAACCTGGGTGCCCCGCGGG
CCTTCAAGTACTTCGACACCACCATCGACCGCAAGGTCTACCGCTCCACCAAGGAGGTCCTCGACGCGAC
CCTGATCCACCAGAGCATCACCGGCCTGTACGAGACCCGCATCGACCTGAGCCAGCTGGGCGGCGACTCG
GGCGGCTCCACCAACCTGTCGGACATCATCGAGAAGGAGACCGGCAAGCAGCTGGTGATCCAGGAGTCCA
TCCTGATGCTGCCGGAGGAAGTGGAGGAAGTGATCGGCAACAAGCCGGAGTCGGACATCCTGGTGCACAC
CGCCTACGACGAGTCGACCGACGAGAACGTCATGCTGCTGACCTCGGACGCCCCGGAGTACAAGCCGTGG
GCCCTGGTCATCCAGGACTCCAACGGCGAGAACAAGATCAAGATGCTGTGAGAATTCAGATCTACGCGTT
C
[179 nt withheld, positions 11972-12150]
AAGCTTGCATGCCTGCAGGTCGACGGATCTTTTCCGCTGCATAACCCTGCTTCGGGGTCATTATAGCGAT
TTTTTCGGTATATCCATCCTTTTTCGCACGATATACAGGATTTTGCCAAAGGGTTCGTGTAGACTTTCCT
TGGTGTATCCAACGGCGTCAGCCGGGCAGGATAGGTGAAGTAGGCCCACCCGCGAGCGGGTGTTCCTTCT
TCACTGTCCCTTATTCGCACCTGGCGGTGCTCAACGGGAATCCTGCTCTGCGAGGCTGGCCGGCTACCGC
CGGCGTAACAGATGAGGGCAAGCGGATGGCTGATGAAACCAAGCCAACCAGGAAGGGCAGCCCACCTATC
AAGGTGTACTGCCTTCCAGACGAACGAAGAGCGATTGAGGAAAAGGCGGCGGCGGCCGGCATGAGCCTGT
CGGCCTACCTGCTGGCCGTCGGCCAGGGCTACAAAATCACGGGCGTCGTGGACTATGAGCACGTCCGCGA
GCTGGCCCGCATCAATGGCGACCTGGGCCGCCTGGGCGGCCTGCTGAAACTCTGGCTCACCGACGACCCG
CGCACGGCGCGGTTCGGTGATGCCACGATCCTCGCCCTGCTGGCGAAGATCGAAGAGAAGCAGGACGAGC
TTGGCAAGGTCATGATGGGCGTGGTCCGCCCGAGGGCAGAGCCATGACTTTTTTAGCCGCTAAAACGGCC
GGGGGGTGCGCGTGATTGCCAAGCACGTCCCCATGCGCTCCATCAAGAAGAGCGACTTCGCGGAGCTGGT
GAAGTACATCACCGACGAGCAAGGCAAGACCGATCCCCGGGGACCTGCAGGTCGACTCTAGAGTTTTAGA
GCTAGAAATAGCAAGTTAAAATAAGGCTAGTCCGTTATCAACTTGAAAAAGTGGCACCGAGTCGGTGCTA
AAAAAAAACCCCGCCCCTGACAGGGCGGGGTTTTTTTTGTAGCCTCAGGAGTTGTAGCGTGCACGCGGTC
GATCTTGACGGCTGGCGAGAGGTGCGGGGAGGATCTGACCGACGCGGTCCACACGTGGCACCGCGATGCT
GTTGTGGGCACAATCGTGCCGGTTGGTAGGATCCAGCTAGCTATTTACCCGCAGGACATATCCACGCCCT
CCTACATCGAAGCTGAAAGCACGAGATTCTTCGCCCTCCGAGAGCTGCATCAGGTCGGAGACGCTGTCGA
ACTTTTCGATCAGAAACTTCTCGACAGACGTCGCGGTGAGTTCAGGCTTTTTCATATCTCATTGCCCCCG
GACGAGCGTCTGCTCCGCCATTCGCCGTCCGCCGTGCCAATCGGATCAGCCGTCCAAATGCGGGATTTTC
GTTAGTCGGAGGCCAAACGGCATTGAGCGTCAGCATATCATCAGCGAGCTGAAGAAAGACAATCCCCGAT
CCGCTCCACGTGTTGCCCCAGCAATCAGCGCGACCTTGCCCCTCCAACGTCATCTCGTTCTCCGCTCATG
AGC
Features (pLannotate 1.2.2; 25 found; start..end, strand, type, name):
      4..804     -  CDS            ApmR: aminoglycoside 3-N-acetyltransferase type IV ; aac(3)IV; confers resistance to apramycin (Paget and Davies, 1996)
    998..1016    -  promoter       T3 promoter: promoter for bacteriophage T3 RNA polymerase
   1131..1235    +  promoter       AmpR promoter: bla
   1236..2096    +  CDS            AmpR: β-lactamase; bla; confers resistance to ampicillin, carbenicillin, and related antibiotics
   2267..2855    +  rep_origin     ori: high-copy-number ColE1/pMB1/pBR322/pUC origin of replication
   3040..3168    +  CDS            YPB1_ECOLX (fragment): Protein predicted: Swiss-Prot protein existence level 4. From Escherichia coli.
   3240..3374    -  polyA_signal   SV40 poly(A) signal: SV40 polyadenylation signal
   3370..3462    -  CDS            Y8KD_STRLI (fragment): Protein predicted: Swiss-Prot protein existence level 4. From Streptomyces lividans.
   4130..5497    -  CDS            rep: REP_STRLI - Protein inferred from homology: Swiss-Prot protein existence level 3. Essential for the autonomous replication of the plasmid pIJ101. From Streptomyces lividans.
   6129..6296    -  CDS            Y6KD_STRLI: Protein predicted: Swiss-Prot protein existence level 4. From Streptomyces lividans.
   6370..6465    -  CDS            kilB (fragment): KILB_STRLI - Protein predicted: Swiss-Prot protein existence level 4. Involved in plasmid transfer. From Streptomyces lividans.
   6460..6567    +  CDS            korA (fragment): KORA_STRLI - Protein predicted: Swiss-Prot protein existence level 4. Controls plasmid transfer and prevents the lethal effects of the tra/kilA gene. Repressor for the transcription of certain pIJ101 promoters, including those the from kilA and kilB loci. From Streptomyces lividans.
   6592..6893    +  promoter       rpsL promoter: promoter for the Xylanimonas cellulosilytica ribosomal protein S12 gene
   6894..7490    +  CDS            APOBEC3A: ABC3A_HUMAN - Experimental evidence at protein level: Swiss-Prot protein existence level 1. DNA deaminase (cytidine deaminase) with restriction activity against viruses, foreign DNA and mobility of retrotransposons. Exhibits antiviral activity against adeno-associated virus (AAV) and human T- cell leukemia virus type 1 (HTLV-1) and may inhibit the mobility of LTR and non-LTR retrotransposons. Selectively targets single-stranded DNA and can deaminate both methylcytosine and cytosine in foreign DNA. Can induce somatic hypermutation in the nuclear and mitochondrial DNA. May also play a role in th
   7587..11687   +  CDS            cas9: CAS9_STRP1 - Also known as csn1 From Streptococcus pyogenes serotype M1.
  11700..11948   +  CDS            UGI: UNGI_BPPB2 - Experimental evidence at protein level: Swiss-Prot protein existence level 1. This protein binds specifically and reversibly to the host uracil-DNA glycosylase, preventing removal of uracil residues from PBS2 DNA by the host uracil-excision repair system. From Bacillus phage PBS2 (Bacteriophage PBS2).
  11972..12109   +  CDS            M13 gene VIII (fragment) (sequence withheld): pVIII; VIII; major coat protein
  12116..12150   +  terminator     fd terminator (fragment) (sequence withheld): central terminator from bacteriophage fd (Otsuka and Kunisawa, 1982)
  12151..12174   -  misc_feature   MCS (fragment): pUC18/19 multiple cloning site
  12314..12423   +  oriT           oriT: incP origin of transfer
  12456..12827   +  CDS            traJ: oriT-recognizing protein; traJ
  12865..12954   +  CDS            traI (fragment): TRAI6_ECOLX - Experimental evidence at protein level: Swiss-Prot protein existence level 1. The initiation process of transfer DNA synthesis requires the interaction of at least three plasmid-specific components (TraH, I, and J) at the transfer origin resulting in the assembly of a specialised nucleoprotein complex - the relaxosome. Site- and strand-specific cleavage at the transfer origin is dependent on TraI and TraJ. From Escherichia coli.
  12964..12983   -  misc_feature   MCS (fragment): pUC18/19 multiple cloning site
  12983..13058   +  misc_RNA       gRNA scaffold: guide RNA scaffold for the Streptococcus pyogenes CRISPR/Cas9 system
  13239..13395   -  CDS            HygR (fragment): aminoglycoside phosphotransferase from E. coli; aph(4)-Ia; confers resistance to hygromycin
