[The description below was written by a language model from this plasmid's Addgene catalogue record and pLannotate feature annotations shown in this document.]
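Description:
peSCBE3-NG-HF1 is an E. coli–Streptomyces shuttle plasmid of about 13.6 kb, built on the pSCBE3 backbone, that delivers a cytosine base editor together with an sgRNA cloning cassette for genome editing in Streptomyces. In E. coli it is maintained at high copy from a ColE1/pUC-type origin and selected with apramycin through the aac(3)IV acetyltransferase gene. The annotated sequence also contains an intact β-lactamase (AmpR) gene, although apramycin is the only resistance listed in the catalogue. Replication in Streptomyces is provided by the rep gene of pIJ101, which is flanked by small remnants of that plasmid's kilB and korA transfer genes. An incP oriT with traJ allows the plasmid to be mobilised by conjugation from a suitable E. coli donor into the actinomycete host. The short SV40 poly(A) and hygromycin-resistance fragments in the annotation appear to be backbone leftovers or incidental matches.

The editor, eSCBE3-NG-HF1, is a single fusion reading frame of roughly 5.1 kb driven by an rpsL ribosomal protein promoter and followed by an fd phage terminator. It joins human APOBEC3A carrying Y130F to a Streptococcus pyogenes Cas9 and then to the PBS2 uracil glycosylase inhibitor (UGI), which blocks excision of the deaminated base and so favours C-to-T outcomes. The Cas9 portion carries D10A, which makes it a nickase. It also carries the N497A/R661A/Q695A/Q926A set, which is characteristic of the high-fidelity HF1 variant, and seven substitutions from L1111R to T1337R that relax PAM recognition to NG. A separate S. pyogenes gRNA scaffold next to a multiple cloning site fragment forms the programmable cassette for spacer insertion; the record does not state its promoter. The plasmid is intended for efficient, high-fidelity cytosine base editing at NG-PAM targets in Streptomyces.
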