Addgene plasmid #218164: peSCBE3-NG-HF1
Purpose: This plasmid harbors the base editor eSCBE3-NG-HF1 along with an sgRNA cloning cassette, facilitating high-efficiency and high-fidelity cytosine base editing at targets bearing NG PAM in Streptomyces.
Depositing lab: Yuhui Sun. Depositing organization: Wuhan University. Publication: Engineered cytosine base editor enabling broad-scope and high-fidelity gene editing in Streptomyces. Wang J, Wang K, Deng Z, Zhong Z, Sun G, Mei Q, Zhou F, Deng Z, Sun Y. Nat Commun. 2024 Jul 7;15(1):5687. doi: 10.1038/s41467-024-49987-3. PubMed 38971862.
Backbone
  Vector backbone: pSCBE3
  Backbone manufacturer: Jian Wang
  Backbone size w/o insert (bp): 8525
  Vector type: Bacterial Expression, CRISPR ; sgRNA transcription
Growth in bacteria
  Bacterial resistance: Apramycin, 25 μg/mL
  Growth temperature: 37°C
  Growth strain: DH5alpha
  Copy number: High Copy
Gene/Insert 1
  Gene/Insert name: escbe3-NG-HF1
  Species: S. coelicolor (bacteria)
  Insert size (bp): 5106
  Mutation: Mutation in the portion of deaminase hAPOBEC3A : Y130F, mutations in the portion of SpCas9 : D10A / N497A / R661A / Q695A / Q926A / L1111R / D1135V / G1218R / E1219F / A1322R / R1335V / T1337R.
  Promoter: rpsL promoter
  Cloning method: Gibson Cloning
  Sequencing primers: 5′ CCTGCTCTCACGCAACGTCTAC; 3′ ATCCGCTTGCCCTCATCTGT
Gene/Insert 2
  Gene/Insert name: a programmable sgRNA cloning cassette
  Species: Synthetic
Resource information
  A portion of this plasmid was derived from a plasmid made by: Original clone
Terms and licenses: Academic/Nonprofit Terms; Industry Terms: Not Available to Industry
Depositor comments: Another insert : a programmable sgRNA cloning cassette
How to cite: peSCBE3-NG-HF1 was a gift from Yuhui Sun (Addgene plasmid # 218164 ; http://n2t.net/addgene:218164 ; RRID:Addgene_218164)
